Addgene plasmid #220111: pMpGWB306-AePHOT
Purpose: Binary vector for the expression of AePHOT-Citrine in plants
Depositing lab: Yutaka Kodama. Depositing organization: Utsunomiya University. Publication: Functional comparison of phototropin from the liverworts Apopellia endiviifolia and Marchantia polymorpha. Yong LK, Keino I, Kanna Y, Noguchi M, Fujisawa M, Kodama Y. Photochem Photobiol. 2023 Oct 26. doi: 10.1111/php.13869. PubMed 37882095.
Backbone
  Vector backbone: pMpGWB306
  Vector type: Plant Expression
Growth in bacteria
  Bacterial resistance: Spectinomycin, 50 μg/mL
  Growth temperature: 37°C
  Growth strain: DH5alpha
  Copy number: Unknown
Gene/Insert
  Gene/Insert name: AePHOT
Terms and licenses: Academic/Nonprofit Terms; Industry Terms: Not Available to Industry
How to cite: pMpGWB306-AePHOT was a gift from Yutaka Kodama (Addgene plasmid # 220111 ; http://n2t.net/addgene:220111 ; RRID:Addgene_220111)
