[The description below was written by a language model from this plasmid's Addgene catalogue record and pLannotate feature annotations shown in this document.]
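Description:
pMpGWB306-AePHOT is a Gateway-derived binary T-DNA vector of about 14.9 kb, built on the pMpGWB306 backbone for Agrobacterium-mediated plant transformation. The backbone carries two replication systems. A ColE1/pBR322-type origin, with the bom mobilisation region and a remnant of rop, supports propagation in E. coli. The pVS1 oriV with its RepA and StaA genes supports replication and stable maintenance in Agrobacterium. Bacterial selection is by spectinomycin, conferred by the aadA (SmR) aminoglycoside adenylyltransferase gene, which lies outside the T-DNA borders.

Two plant expression units sit between the nopaline-type right and left border repeats. The first is the payload: a CaMV 35S promoter drives AePHOT, the phototropin gene of the liverwort Apopellia endiviifolia according to the associated publication title. The annotation software recognised this gene only by its homology to Arabidopsis PHOT2, a blue-light receptor kinase involved in light-induced movements such as chloroplast relocation. The coding sequence is flanked by attB1 and attB2 sites, the scars of a Gateway LR recombination. It is followed by Citrine, a yellow fluorescent protein, to give the C-terminally tagged AePHOT-Citrine fusion named in the record, and the unit ends with a NOS terminator. The second unit is the plant selection marker, an acetolactate synthase gene (matching tobacco SURB) under an enhanced CaMV 35S promoter with a CaMV poly(A) signal. Mutant ALS genes of this kind typically confer resistance to sulfonylurea herbicides such as chlorsulfuron, although the record does not name the selective agent.

The construct is intended for constitutive expression of fluorescently tagged AePHOT in plants. This allows its localisation to be imaged and its function to be compared with the Marchantia polymorpha phototropin.
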