Features (pLannotate 1.2.2; 29 found; start..end, strand, type, name):
    159..181     -  protein_bind   lac operator (fragment): The lac repressor binds to the lac operator to inhibit transcription in E. coli. This inhibition can be relieved by adding lactose or isopropyl-β-D-thiogalactopyranoside (IPTG). lac repressor encoded by lacI
    185..215     -  promoter       lac promoter: promoter for the E. coli lac operon
    230..251     -  protein_bind   CAP binding site: CAP binding activates transcription in the presence of cAMP. E. coli catabolite activator protein
    336..510     -  polyA_signal   CaMV poly(A) signal: cauliflower mosaic virus polyadenylation signal
    520..2265    -  CDS            ALS SURB (fragment): ILVB2_TOBAC - Experimental evidence at protein level: Swiss-Prot protein existence level 1. From Nicotiana tabacum (Common tobacco).
   2593..3144    -  promoter       CaMV 35S promoter (enhanced) (fragment): cauliflower mosaic virus 35S promoter with a duplicated enhancer region
   2601..2647    -  promoter       minimal CaMV 35S promoter: minimal 35S promoter from cauliflower mosaic virus
   3245..3371    -  promoter       CaMV 35S promoter (enhanced) (fragment): cauliflower mosaic virus 35S promoter with a duplicated enhancer region
   3492..3516    -  misc_feature   LB T-DNA repeat: left border repeat from nopaline C58 T-DNA
   3775..3798    +  promoter       Pc promoter (fragment): intI1 (promoter lies within the coding sequence); class 1 integron promoter
   3974..4030    +  CDS            GmR (fragment): gentamycin acetyltransferase; aacC1; confers resistance to gentamycin
   4041..4828    +  CDS            SmR (fragment): aminoglycoside adenylyltransferase (Murphy, 1985); aadA; confers resistance to spectinomycin and streptomycin
   5074..5662    +  rep_origin     ori: high-copy-number ColE1/pMB1/pBR322/pUC origin of replication
   5848..5988    -  misc_feature   bom: basis of mobility region from pBR322
   6090..6129    -  CDS            rop (fragment): Rop protein, which maintains plasmids at low copy number; rop
   6332..6526    -  rep_origin     pVS1 oriV: origin of replication for the Pseudomonas plasmid pVS1 (Heeb et al., 2000)
   6592..7665    -  CDS            pVS1 RepA: replication protein from the Pseudomonas plasmid pVS1 (Heeb et al., 2000)
   8094..8723    -  CDS            pVS1 StaA: stability protein from the Pseudomonas plasmid pVS1 (Heeb et al., 2000)
   9283..9684    -  CDS            Y4CG_SINFN (fragment): Protein inferred from homology: Swiss-Prot protein existence level 3. From Sinorhizobium fredii (strain NBRC 101917 / NGR234).
  10024..10048   -  misc_feature   RB T-DNA repeat: right border repeat from nopaline C58 T-DNA
  10114..10268   -  CDS            lacZα (fragment): LacZα fragment of β-galactosidase; lacZ fragment
  10271..10291   -  misc_feature   MCS (fragment): pUC18/19 multiple cloning site
  10782..11123   +  promoter       CaMV 35S promoter: strong constitutive promoter from cauliflower mosaic virus
  11149..11173   +  protein_bind   attB1: mutant version of attB; recombination site for the Gateway® BP reaction BP Clonase™
  11572..13821   +  CDS            PHOT2 (fragment): PHOT2_ARATH - Also known as CAV1, KIN7, NPL1. Experimental evidence at protein level: Swiss-Prot protein existence level 1. Protein kinase that acts as a blue light photoreceptor in a signal-transduction pathway for photo-induced movements. Phosphorylates BLUS1, a kinase involved in stomatal opening. Mediates calcium spiking of extra- and intracellular origins in response to blue light. Involved in hypocotyl phototropism. Contributes to the chloroplast accumulation in low blue light and mediates their translocation (avoidance response) at high fluence. Regulates stomata opening and photomorpho
  13853..13877   -  protein_bind   attB2: mutant version of attB; recombination site for the Gateway® BP reaction BP Clonase™
  13888..14604   +  CDS            Citrine: Citrine is a basic (constitutively fluorescent) yellow fluorescent protein published in 2001, derived from Aequorea victoria. It has moderate acid sensitivity.
  14629..14881   +  terminator     NOS terminator: nopaline synthase terminator and poly(A) signal
  14904..104     +  terminator     NOS terminator (fragment) (across the origin): nopaline synthase terminator and poly(A) signal
>Addgene plasmid #220111 | pMpGWB306-AePHOT | addgene full sequence | sequence record 448725 | Addgene NGS Result
GATTAGAGTCCCGCAATTATACATTTAATACGCGATAGAAAACAAAATATAGCGCGCAAACTAGGATAAA
TTATCGCGCGCGGTGTCATCTATGTTACTAGATCGGGAATTGGTTCCGGAACCAATTCGTAATCATGTCA
TAGCTGTTTCCTGTGTGAAATTGTTATCCGCTCACAATTCCACACAACATACGAGCCGGAAGCATAAAGT
GTAAAGCCTGGGGTGCCTAATGAGTGAGCTAACTCACATTAGGCTGAATTAGGCGCGCCTATTTCTGAAT
TCAACACATTGCGGACGTTTTTAATGTACTGAATTAACGCCGAATTAATTCGGGGGATCTGGATTTTAGT
ACTGGATTTTGGTTTTAGGAATTAGAAATTTTATTGATAGAAGTATTTTACAAATACAAATACATACTAA
GGGTTTCTTATATGCTCAACACATGAGCGAAACCCTATAGGAACCCTAATTCCCTTATCTGGGAACTACT
CACACATTATTATGGAGAAACTCGAGTTAGTATATAGTCCTTCCATCACCCTCTGTGATAATCTCCTTAA
AACTTGCTCCCCCAGGAATCATAGGCAGAACGTGCTCCTGGTGGGGAACTATCACATCCAGTAAATAAGG
ACCGGGAGAATCTAGCATAGTTTGAATTGCTGCTCTTAGTTCATCCTTCTTCACCACACGCGCATTTGGC
ACCTTGAAACCGTCTGCAACTGTACAGAAGTCGGGGTAGATCTGCTCCTCGTGATCTGGATCACCTAAGT
AAGTATGTGCTCTGTTGGCCTTGTAGAATCTATCCTCCAATTGTACGACCATTCCTAGATGTTGGTTGTT
TAAGATCATGATCTTCACGGGTAACTTCTCCACAAAAATTGTAGCCAACTCCTGTACGTTCATCACAAAG
CTACCATCGCCATCGATGTCGATCACAGGAATATCTGGTTGAGTTGCGGCAGCCCCCAAAGCAGAAGGAA
GTCCGAATCCCATGGCTCCAAGACCTCCAGATGTCAACCAACGCCGCGGTTCGTTGTACTTGAACCACTG
GGCTGCCCACATTTGATGTTGGCCAACACCAGTAGATATGATGGCATTTCCACCAGTGAGTTCGTACAGC
GTCTGTATGGCAGATTGAGGAGCAATGGCATCCTCGAATACGGGAAACTTCATTGGCCATTTCTGCTTTT
GTTCTTCTAGTTCTGCCACCCAGTTGGAGAAGTCGAAAGTCCTCTTTTGACTCTTCAAGAGGGCATTGAT
TTCACTTAGCGCAGGTTTCACATCAGCACACATGGACACATGGGGCTGTTTGTTCTTTCCAATTTCAGCA
GGGTCAATATCGATATGAACGATGCTGGACCTGCTAGCAAAAGTCTCCAGTTTACCAGTCACTCGATCGT
CGAAACGCACTCCAAATGCCAACAACAGATCTGCTTGGTCCACGGCGTAGTTGGCGTAAACAGTTCCATG
CATTCCAAGCATTTTCAAACTTAATGGATCAGACTCGGGATACGCTCCCAAACCCATTAAAGTCGATGTG
ATAGGAATTCCGGTAAGCTCGACAAATTCCCTCAACTCTTCGCTGGCGTGATTGCAACCTCCTCCAGAAT
ACACTACAGGCTTCTTAGAACTAGAAATGAGTCTTATAATCTGCTCGATTAACGTTGGTTCCGGTGGCCG
AGGCAGTCGTTGTAAGTAGCCCTTCAGTTGCATTGGCTGAGACCAATCTGGAATAGCCATTTGCTGTTGC
ACGTCCTTGGGAATATCTACCAAGACTGGGCCCGGCCTACCTGAAGCTGCCAAAAAGAAAGCCTCCCTGA
TTACGCGAGGGATGTCATCAATGTTCATAACAAGGTAATTGTGCTTGGTGATCGATCTCGTAACCTCCAC
AATTGGAGTTTCTTGAAAAGCATCGGTACCAATCATCCTACTGGATACTTGACCTGTAATGGCCACTAGT
GGCACACTGTCCAAGAGGGCATCAGCGAGCCCGGTAACAAGATTGGTCGCTCCAGGACCGGATGTGGCTA
TACAAACCCCTACTCGTCCAGACGATTTAGCATAACCTTCAGCAGCGAAAATCTCCCCCTGCTCGTGGCG
ACAGAGAATGTTGCGGATGCTGCTGGAACGTGTAAGAGCCTGGTGAATCTCCATAGACGCTCCGCCGGGA
TAAGCGAACACCGTTCTAATCCCTTCTCGCTCAAGAGCCTCCACCAAAATGTCGGCTCCTTTGCGGGGCT
CGTCATCCTTGTAGCGAGACTGAAAGTCGGACGGGGTTGGTGCAACGAGTGACTTCCCGCTGCTAAGCCG
TGGTCCACTCACATCGACTGCAGACTGGATCTTCTCGCTAACAGCTTGGGCTTTCACTTCCAGTGAACGC
TCAGTCTTCCGAGAGGTGTTGTATGCATGTCCCCTCAGAGCGGCTCCCGAGAAGAAACCACTCCTCACCT
TTAGCTCTTTAGCTCCCTTGCAACAAGACCTTGCCGATGGCTGCACCTTCTCCAGGCTCGCTATGCTCAA
AGGCACAGCTGCGCATCCACTAATTGACGCCATGCTCGAGAGAGATAGATTTGTAGAGAGAGACTGGTGA
TTTCAGCGTGTCCTCTCCAAATGAAATGAACTTCCTTATATAGAGGAAGGGTCTTGCGAAGGATAGTGGG
ATTGTGCGTCATCCCTTACGTCAGTGGAGATATCACATCAATCCACTTGCTTTGAAGACGTGGTTGGAAC
GTCTTCTTTTTCCACGATGCTCCTCGTGGGTGGGGGTCCATCTTTGGGACCACTGTCGGCAGAGGCATCT
TGAACGATAGCCTTTCCTTTATCGCAATTATGGCATTTGTAGGTGCCACCTTCCTTTTCTACTGTCCTTT
TGATGAAGTGACAGATAGCTGGGCAATGGAATCCGAGGAGGTTTCCCGATATTACCCTTTGTTGAAAAGT
CTCAATAGCCCTTTGGTCTTCTGAGACTGTATCTTTGATATTCTTGGAGTAGACGAGAGTGTCGTGCTCC
ACCATGTTCACATCAATCCACTTGCTTTGAAGACGTGGTTGGAACGTCTTCTTTTTCCACGATGCTCCTC
GTGGGTGGGGGTCCATCTTTGGGACCACTGTCGGCAGAGGCATCTTGAACGATAGCCTTTCCTTNNNNNN
NNNNNNNNNNNNNNNNNNNNNNNNNNNNNNNNNNNNNNNNNNNNNNNNNNNNNNNNNNNNNNNNNNNNNN
NNNNNNNNNNNNNNNNNNNNNNNNGGCAATGGAATCCGAGGAGGTTTCCCGATATTACCCTTTGTTGAAA
AGTCTCAATAGCCCTTTGGTCTTCTGAGACTGTATCTTTGATATTCTTGGAGTAGACGAGAGTGTCGTGC
TCCACCATGTTGGCAAGCTGCTCTAGCCAATACGCAAACCGAATTCAGAAATAAATTCAGCCTAATTCGG
CGTTAATTCAGTACATTAAAAACGTCCGCAATGTGTTATTAAGTTGTCTAAGCGTCAATTTGTTTACACC
ACAATATATCCTGCCACCAGCCAGCCAACAGCTCCCCGACCGGCAGCTCGGCACAAAATCACCACTCGAT
ACAGGCAGCCCATCAGTCCGGGACGGCGTCAGCGGGAGAGCCGTTGTAAGGCGGCAGACTTTGCTCATGT
TACCGATGCTATTCGGAAGAACGGCAACTAAGCTGCCGGGTTTGAAACACGGATGATCTCGCGGAGGGTA
GCATGTTGATTGTAACGATGACAGAGCGTTGCTGCCTGTGATCAATTCGGGCACGAACCCAGTGGACATA
AGCCTGTTCGGTTCGTAAGCTGTAATGCAAGTAGCGTATGCGCTCACGCAACTGGTCCAGAACCTTGACC
GAACGCAGCGGTGGTAACGGCGCAGTGGCGGTTTTCATGGCTTGTTATGACTGTTTTTTTGGGGTACAGT
CTATGCCTCGGGCATCCAAGCAGCAAGCGCGTTACGCCGTGGGTCGATGTTTGATGTTATGGAGCAGCAA
CGATGTTACGCAGCAGGGCAGTCGCCCTAAAACAAAGTTAAACATCATGGGGGAAGCGGTGATCGCCGAA
GTATCGACTCAACTATCAGAGGTAGTTGGCGTCATCGAGCGCCATCTCGAACCGACGTTGCTGGCCGTAC
ATTTGTACGGCTCCGCAGTGGATGGCGGCCTGAAGCCACACAGTGATATTGATTTGCTGGTTACGGTGAC
CGTAAGGCTTGATGAAACAACGCGGCGAGCTTTGATCAACGACCTTTTGGAAACTTCGGCTTCCCCTGGA
GAGAGCGAGATTCTCCGCGCTGTAGAAGTCACCATTGTTGTGCACGACGACATCATTCCGTGGCGTTATC
CAGCTAAGCGCGAACTGCAATTTGGAGAATGGCAGCGCAATGACATTCTTGCAGGTATCTTCGAGCCAGC
CACGATCGACATTGATCTGGCTATCTTGCTGACAAAAGCAAGAGAACATAGCGTTGCCTTGGTAGGTCCA
GCGGCGGAGGAACTCTTTGATCCGGTTCCTGAACAGGATCTATTTGAGGCGCTAAATGAAACCTTAACGC
TATGGAACTCGCCGCCCGACTGGGCTGGCGATGAGCGAAATGTAGTGCTTACGTTGTCCCGCATTTGGTA
CAGCGCAGTAACCGGCAAAATCGCGCCGAAGGATGTCGCTGCCGACTGGGCAATGGAGCGCCTGCCGGCC
CAGTATCAGCCCGTCATACTTGAAGCTAGACAGGCTTATCTTGGACAAGAAGAAGATCGCTTGGCCTCGC
GCGCAGATCAGTTGGAAGAATTTGTCCACTACGTGAAAGGCGAGATCACCAAGGTAGTCGGCAAATAATG
TCTAGCTAGAAATTCGTTCAAGCCGACGCCGCTTCGCGGCGCGGCTTAACTCAAGCGTTAGATGCACTAA
GCACATAATTGCTCACAGCCAAACTATCAGGTCAAGTCTGCTTTTATTATTTTTAAGCGTGCATAATAAG
CCCTACACAAATTGGGAGATATATCATGCATGACCAAAATCCCTTAACGTGAGTTTTCGTTCCACTGAGC
GTCAGACCCCGTAGAAAAGATCAAAGGATCTTCTTGAGATCCTTTTTTTCTGCGCGTAATCTGCTGCTTG
CAAACAAAAAAACCACCGCTACCAGCGGTGGTTTGTTTGCCGGATCAAGAGCTACCAACTCTTTTTCCGA
AGGTAACTGGCTTCAGCAGAGCGCAGATACCAAATACTGTCCTTCTAGTGTAGCCGTAGTTAGGCCACCA
CTTCAAGAACTCTGTAGCACCGCCTACATACCTCGCTCTGCTAATCCTGTTACCAGTGGCTGCTGCCAGT
GGCGATAAGTCGTGTCTTACCGGGTTGGACTCAAGACGATAGTTACCGGATAAGGCGCAGCGGTCGGGCT
GAACGGGGGGTTCGTGCACACAGCCCAGCTTGGAGCGAACGACCTACACCGAACTGAGATACCTACAGCG
TGAGCTATGAGAAAGCGCCACGCTTCCCGAAGGGAGAAAGGCGGACAGGTATCCGGTAAGCGGCAGGGTC
GGAACAGGAGAGCGCACGAGGGAGCTTCCAGGGGGAAACGCCTGGTATCTTTATAGTCCTGTCGGGTTTC
GCCACCTCTGACTTGAGCGTCGATTTTTGTGATGCTCGTCAGGGGGGCGGAGCCTATGGAAAAACGCCAG
CAACGCGGCCTTTTTACGGTTCCTGGCCTTTTGCTGGCCTTTTGCTCACATGTTCTTTCCTGCGTTATCC
CCTGATTCTGTGGATAACCGTATTACCGCCTTTGAGTGAGCTGATACCGCTCGCCGCAGCCGAACGACCG
AGCGCAGCGAGTCAGTGAGCGAGGAAGCGGAAGAGCGCCTGATGCGGTATTTTCTCCTTACGCATCTGTG
CGGTATTTCACACCGCATATGGTGCACTCTCAGTACAATCTGCTCTGATGCCGCATAGTTAAGCCAGTAT
ACACTCCGCTATCGCTACGTGACTGGGTCATGGCTGCGCCCCGACACCCGCCAACACCCGCTGACGCGCC
CTGACGGGCTTGTCTGCTCCCGGCATCCGCTTACAGACAAGCTGTGACCGTCTCCGGGAGCTGCATGTGT
CAGAGGTTTTCACCGTCATCACCGAAACGCGCGAGGCAGGGTGCCTTGATGTGGGCGCCGGCGGTCGAGT
GGCGACGGCGCGGCTTGTCCGCGCCCTGGTAGATTGCCTGGCCGTAGGCCAGCCATTTTTGAGCGGCCAG
CGGCCGCGATAGGCCGACGCGAAGCGGCGGGGCGTAGGGAGCGCAGCGACCGAAGGGTAGGCGCTTTTTG
CAGCTCTTCGGCTGTGCGCTGGCCAGACAGTTATGCACAGGCCAGGCGGGTTTTAAGAGTTTTAATAAGT
TTTAAAGAGTTTTAGGCGGAAAAATCGCCTTTTTTCTCTTTTATATCAGTCACTTACATGTGTGACCGGT
TCCCAATGTACGGCTTTGGGTTCCCAATGTACGGGTTCCGGTTCCCAATGTACGGCTTTGGGTTCCCAAT
GTACGTGCTATCCACAGGAAAGAGACCTTTTCGACCTTTTTCCCCTGCTAGGGCAATTTGCCCTAGCATC
TGCTCCGTACATTAGGAACCGGCGGATGCTTCGCCCTCGATCAGGTTGCGGTAGCGCATGACTAGGATCG
GGCCAGCCTGCCCCGCCTCCTCCTTCAAATCGTACTCCGGCAGGTCATTTGACCCGATCAGCTTGCGCAC
GGTGAAACAGAACTTCTTGAACTCTCCGGCGCTGCCACTGCGTTCGTAGATCGTCTTGAACAACCATCTG
GCTTCTGCCTTGCCTGCGGCGCGGCGTGCCAGGCGGTAGAGAAAACGGCCGATGCCGGGATCGATCAAAA
AGTAATCGGGGTGAACCGTCAGCACGTCCGGGTTCTTGCCTTCTGTGATCTCGCGGTACATCCAATCAGC
TAGCTCGATCTCGATGTACTCCGGCCGCCCGGTTTCGCTCTTTACGATCTTGTAGCGGCTAATCAAGGCT
TCACCCTCGGATACCGTCACCAGGCGGCCGTTCTTGGCCTTCTTCGTACGCTGCATGGCAACGTGCGTGG
TGTTTAACCGAATGCAGGTTTCTACCAGGTCGTCTTTCTGCTTTCCGCCATCGGCTCGCCGGCAGAACTT
GAGTACGTCCGCAACGTGTGGACGGAACACGCGGCCGGGCTTGTCTCCCTTCCCTTCCCGGTATCGGTTC
ATGGATTCGGTTAGATGGGAAACCGCCATCAGTACCAGGTCGTAATCCCACACACTGGCCATGCCGGCCG
GCCCTGCGGAAACCTCTACGTGCCCGTCTGGAAGCTCGTAGCGGATCACCTCGCCAGCTCGTCGGTCACG
CTTCGACAGACGGAAAACGGCCACGTCCATGATGCTGCGACTATCGCGGGTGCCCACGTCATAGAGCATC
GGAACGAAAAAATCTGGTTGCTCGTCGCCCTTGGGCGGCTTCCTAATCGACGGCGCACCGGCTGCCGGCG
GTTGCCGGGATTCTTTGCGGATTCGATCAGCGGCCGCTTGCCACGATTCACCGGGGCGTGCTTCTGCCTC
GATGCGTTGCCGCTGGGCGGCCTGCGCGGCCTTCAACTTCTCCACCAGGTCATCACCCAGCGCCGCGCCG
ATTTGTACCGGGCCGGATGGTTTGCGACCGCTCACGCCGATTCCTCGGGCTTGGGGGTTCCAGTGCCATT
GCAGGGCCGGCAGACAACCCAGCCGCTTACGCCTGGCCAACCGCCCGTTCCTCCACACATGGGGCATTCC
ACGGCGTCGGTGCCTGGTTGTTCTTGATTTTCCATGCCGCCTCCTTTAGCCGCTAAAATTCATCTACTCA
TTTATTCATTTGCTCATTTACTCTGGTAGCTGCGCGATGTATTCAGATAGCAGCTCGGTAATGGTCTTGC
CTTGGCGTACCGCGTACATCTTCAGCTTGGTGTGATCCTCCGCCGGCAACTGAAAGTTGACCCGCTTCAT
GGCTGGCGTGTCTGCCAGGCTGGCCAACGTTGCAGCCTTGCTGCTGCGTGCGCTCGGACGGCCGGCACTT
AGCGTGTTTGTGCTTTTGCTCATTTTCTCTTTACCTCATTAACTCAAATGAGTTTTGATTTAATTTCAGC
GGCCAGCGCCTGGACCTCGCGGGCAGCGTCGCCCTCGGGTTCTGATTCAAGAACGGTTGTGCCGGCGGCG
GCAGTGCCTGGGTAGCTCACGCGCTGCGTGATACGGGACTCAAGAATGGGCAGCTCGTACCCGGCCAGCG
CCTCGGCAACCTCACCGCCGATGCGCGTGCCTTTGATCGCCCGCGACACGACAAAGGCCGCTTGTAGCCT
TCCATCCGTGACCTCAATGCGCTGCTTAACCAGCTCCACCAGGTCGGCGGTGGCCCATATGTCGTAAGGG
CTTGGCTGCACCGGAATCAGCACGAAGTCGGCTGCCTTGATCGCGGACACAGCCAAGTCCGCCGCCTGGG
GCGCTCCGTCGATCACTACGAAGTCGCGCCGGCCGATGGCCTTCACGTCGCGGTCAATCGTCGGGCGGTC
GATGCCGACAACGGTTAGCGGTTGATCTTCCCGCACGGCCGCCCAATCGCGGGCACTGCCCTGGGGATCG
GAATCGACTAACAGAACATCGGCCCCGGCGAGTTGCAGGGCGCGGGCTAGATGGGTTGCGATGGTCGTCT
TGCCTGACCCGCCTTTCTGGTTAAGTACAGCGATAACCTTCATGCGTTCCCCTTGCGTATTTGTTTATTT
ACTCATCGCATCATATACGCAGCGACCGCATGACGCAAGCTGTTTTACTCAAATACACATCACCTTTTTA
GACGGCGGCGCTCGGTTTCTTCAGCGGCCAAGCTGGCCGGCCAGGCCGCCAGCTTGGCATCAGACAAACC
GGCCAGGATTTCATGCAGCCGCACGGTTGAGACGTGCGCGGGCGGCTCGAACACGTACCCGGCCGCGATC
ATCTCCGCCTCGATCTCTTCGGTAATGAAAAACGGTTCGTCCTGGCCGTCCTGGTGCGGTTTCATGCTTG
TTCCTCTTGGCGTTCATTCTCGGCGGCCGCCAGGGCGTCGGCCTCGGTCAATGCGTCCTCACGGAAGGCA
CCGCGCCGCCTGGCCTCGGTGGGCGTCACTTCCTCGCTGCGCTCAAGTGCGCGGTACAGGGTCGAGCGAT
GCACGCCAAGCAGTGCAGCCGCCTCTTTCACGGTGCGGCCTTCCTGGTCGATCAGCTCGCGGGCGTGCGC
GATCTGTGCCGGGGTGAGGGTAGGGCGGGGGCCAAACTTCACGCCTCGGGCCTTGGCGGCCTCGCGCCCG
CTCCGGGTGCGGTCGATGATTAGGGAACGCTCGAACTCGGCAATGCCGGCGAACACGGTCAACACCATGC
GGCCGGCCGGCGTGGTGGTGTCGGCCCACGGCTCTGCCAGGCTACGCAGGCCCGCGCCGGCCTCCTGGAT
GCGCTCGGCAATGTCCAGTAGGTCGCGGGTGCTGCGGGCCAGGCGGTCTAGCCTGGTCACTGTCACAACG
TCGCCAGGGCGTAGGTGGTCAAGCATCCTGGCCAGCTCCGGGCGGTCGCGCCTGGTGCCGGTGATCTTCT
CGGAAAACAGCTTGGTGCAGCCGGCCGCGTGCAGTTCGGCCCGTTGGTTGGTCAAGTCCTGGTCGTCGGT
GCTGACGCGGGCATAGCCCAGCAGGCCAGCGGCGGCGCTCTTGTTCATGGCGTAATGTCTCCGGTTCTAG
TCGCAAGTATTCTACTTTATGCGACTAAAACACGCGACAAGAAAACGCCAGGAAAAGGGCAGGGCGGCAG
CCTGTCGCGTAACTTAGGACTTGTGCGACATGTCGTTTTCAGAAGACGGCTGCACTGAACGTCAGAAGCC
GACTGCACTATAGCAGCGGAGGGGTTGGATCAAAGTACTTTGATCCCGAGGGGAACCCTGTGGTTGGCAT
GCACATACAAATGGACGAACGGATAAACCTTTTCACGCCCTTTTAAATATCCGATTATTCTAATAAACGC
TCTTTTCTCTTAGGTTTACCCGCCAATATATCCTGTCAAACACTGATAGTTTAAACTGAAGGCGGGAAAC
GACAATCTGATCCAAGCTCAAGCTGCTCTAGCATTCGCCATTCAGGCTGCGCAACTGTTGGGAAGGGCGA
TCGGTGCGGGCCTCTTCGCTATTACGCCAGCTGGCGAAAGGGGGATGTGCTGCAAGGCGATTAAGTTGGG
TAACGCCAGGGTTTTCCCAGTCACGACGTTGTAAAACGACGGCCAGTGCCAAGCTTGCATGCCTGCAGGT
CCCCAGATTAGCCTTTTCAATTTCAGAAAGAATGCTAACCCACAGATGGTTAGAGAGGCTTACGCAGCAG
GTCTCATCAAGACGATCTACCCGAGCAATAATCTCCAGGAAATCAAATACCTTCCCAAGAAGGTTAAAGA
TGCAGTCAAAAGATTCAGGACTAACTGCATCAAGAACACAGAGAAAGATATATTTCTCAAGATCAGAAGT
ACTATTCCAGTATGGACGATTCAAGGCTTGCTTCACAAACCAAGGCAAGTAATAGAGATTGGAGTCTCTA
AAAAGGTAGTTCCCACTGAATCAAAGGCCATGGAGTCAAAGATTCAAATAGAGGACCTAACAGAACTCGC
CGTAAAGACTGGCGAACAGTTCATACAGAGTCTCTTACGACTCAATGACAAGAAGAAAATCTTCGTCAAC
ATGGTGGAGCACGACACACTTGTCTACTCCAAAAATATCAAAGATACAGTCTCAGAAGACCAAAGGGCAA
TTGAGACTTTTCAACAAAGGGTAATATCCGGAAACCTCCTCGGATTCCATTGCCCAGCTATCTGTCACTT
TATTGTGAAGATAGTGGAAAAGGAAGGTGGCTCCTACAAATGCCATCATTGCGATAAAGGAAAGGCCATC
GTTGAAGATGCCTCTGCCGACAGTGGTCCCAAAGATGGACCCCCACCCACGAGGAGCATCGTGGAAAAAG
AAGACGTTCCAACCACGTCTTCAAAGCAAGTGGATTGATGTGATATCTCCACTGACGTAAGGGATGACGC
ACAATCCCACTATCCTTCGCAAGACCCTTCCTCTATATAAGGAAGTTCATTTCATTTGGAGAGAACACGG
GGGACTCTAGAGTTATCAACAAGTTTGTACAAAAAAGCAGGCTTCATGATGCCGTCCGCGGAGCCATCCG
TTCCTCCGAAGCCTTTCAACGCTCGTAAGCCAGCTGATACTTCATCCAAAGTAGATGCGTCTCGAACTGC
TCGCGGCTCTCTCGAGGTTTTCGGCGGTGCCCCCTCACTTCTGTACACCAAACAATCCCCAGATGTTCTT
GTTCCAGCAGGATCTCGGCAAGGGGGCTTCACGGATGAAATAGAAGGACGATCAGGAAATTTGGCTCAAA
CTCTCCTGAAGGAGAGGGAGAAGCCAGCGCTTCCCACTGAGCGGCCTGGGAGAATAGAGCCAGGGAAGGC
GCGGGATCAAGTCGACAAGTGGTTGTCTACTGTGGATGAAAGAGTGCCACCTCCGACCAAGGGTTTTATC
AGGGAACCCAGTAATGATTTCCTTCTAAATTACAGAAAGAATGGAACCCCTTTCTGGAATCTCCTTACAA
TAGCACCCATTAAAGACGACAATGGGAAGATTCTGAAATACATTGGAATGCAGGTGGAAGTTAGCAAGTA
TACTGAAGGAAATAGGGCAAACGATGTCCGACCCAATGGAATGCCAGCATCCCTGATAAAATATGATGCT
CGGCAGCAAGACAGGGCGGCAAGTTCTGTTCAAGAACTGGTCGGTGCTCTCAAACATCCAAATGGTAATG
GACACCAAGCATCACCTCCACGAAAAAGCACTGGTGGCGGTGCTCCACCACTGTTTTCATTTCCACCCTT
GAAAGATGAGCTACAGCTGAAGTTACCTTCCCGCTATTCAACTCAATCTTCTGCAATGGGGAAGATTCCT
GAGGACTATAATCAGCCGAAATTTAGATCAAAAAGTGAATCAGTGAACAGAACTCCAGATGAAGCAGACC
CACGTTCAGTGGGGGGAAATGCTGGGAAGAGCCAAAGCACTCGTCGGCCTTCCGGACTGATGCAGTTGAT
TAAGAAACCAGCAAAGCCTGCACCACCTCCACCAGAAGTAGATGATCTTGATCTAGATGATTCTGTACCG
AATCTGGAGGACAGAGAAAGTTTGGATAATTCAGAGCGGGCTACGGAGATTCGTCGAGGCATGGACTTAG
CAACTACTCTAGAGCGAATTGAGAAGAATTTTGTTATTACAGATCCACGTCTGCCTGACAATCCCATTAT
CTTTGCATCAGATCATTTTCTAGAGTTGACGGAGTACACGCGTGAGGAAATCATTGGACGGAATTGTAGG
TTTCTGCAAGGTCCTGACACAGATATGGGTGTGGTTCGGAAGATTAGTGATGCAATTAGATCTCAACAAA
ACATCACGGTGCAACTTTTAAATTACACCAAAACAGGGAAGCCATTCTGGAACCTTTTTCATCTTGAGGC
TATGAAGGACAACAAGGGAGAGTTGCAGTACTTCATCGGAGTTCAACTTGATGGCAGTGAGCACATTGAA
CCAATCAGACGACGAATGTCAGAGAGAACAGAAGAAGAAGGGAAAAAAATTGTGCAATCTACGGCAAAAA
ATGTTGATGGAGCTTTGAGAGAGCTCCCAGATGCAAACACGAGTCTGGAGGACTTGTGGGCAAACCATTC
ACGTCTTGTTCTTCCCAAGCCTCACAAATGGAACAGCGCTACATGGCATGCCGTACGCAAGGTTCTGAGT
ACTGGCGAGAAACTGGGACTCAATCACTTTCGACCGATTAAACCTCTTGGTTGTGGGGATACAGGAAGTG
TTCATTTGGTCGAGCTAAGAAACACGTCTGAGTTTTACGCCATGAAGGCGATGGAGAAGGCTGTGATGGT
TAACCGTAATAAGGTTCATCGTGCTCGTGCAGAAAGAGAGATTCTTGAGAAAATGGATCACCCTTTCTTG
CCCACTCTTTATGGTTCTTTCCAGACACGAACACATGTGTGTCTTATCACAGACTTTTGCCCTGGTGGTG
AGCTTTTTCTCTTGTTGGAAAGACAACCTCAGAAGAGATTTCAAGAGGACTCGGCAAGGTTTTATGCAGC
AGAAATTATATTGGCTCTTGAGTATCTCCACTGTGTAGGGGTAGTGTACAGGGACTTGAAACCTGAGAAC
GTCTTAATACAGCGAGATGGACATGTACAGCTCACCGACTTTGATCTATCCTTTTTGACTGCCTCACGAC
CCCAGCTTTATAAACCAGCTGTGCCTTCTGGACGACGTAAGAGAAGCGTAAACAAGGAATCATTACGCCC
GATCCTTCTGACAGAACCCCCTGCACGGTCAAATTCATTTGTCGGGACTGAGGAATACATTGCTCCTGAA
ATTATTCTTGGACTCGGGCACAACAGCTCTGTGGACTGGTGGGCCCTAGGGATTCTCTTGTATGAGATGT
TATTTGGACGAACACCATTCCGAGGCCGTAACAGGCAAAGAACATTCGCCAATGTGTTGCATAAAGATCT
TGGTTTTCCATCATCAATACCTGTGAGCATTGGTGCAAAGCAAGTAATACGTGGTCTCTTGCATAGAGAT
CCCAAGAAGCGATTGGGTTCAGATAAGGGAGCCAATGATTTGAAGTCTCACCCCTTTTTCAGTGACATCA
ATTGGCCTCTTATTCGTTGCATGATTCCTCCAAAGCTAGAAACTCCAGTATTCCATATTGGGAAGGAACC
AGAGACTAAAGATTTGGACTGGGATGATGGGGATCCAACTGCAGCCTCCTTTGATGGTGCTGACCCAGCT
TTCTTGTACAAAGTGGTTGATAACAGCATGGTGAGCAAGGGCGAGGAGCTGTTCACCGGGGTGGTGCCCA
TCCTGGTCGAGCTGGACGGCGACGTAAACGGCCACAAGTTCAGCGTGTCCGGCGAGGGCGAGGGCGATGC
CACCTACGGCAAGCTGACCCTGAAGTTCATCTGCACCACCGGCAAGCTGCCCGTGCCCTGGCCCACCCTC
GTGACCACCTTCGGCTACGGCCTGATGTGCTTCGCCCGCTACCCCGACCACATGAAGCAGCACGACTTCT
TCAAGTCCGCCATGCCCGAAGGCTACGTCCAGGAGCGCACCATCTTCTTCAAGGACGACGGCAACTACAA
GACCCGCGCCGAGGTGAAGTTCGAGGGCGACACCCTGGTGAACCGCATCGAGCTGAAGGGCATCGACTTC
AAGGAGGACGGCAACATCCTGGGGCACAAGCTGGAGTACAACTACAACAGCCACAACGTCTATATCATGG
CCGACAAGCAGAAGAACGGCATCAAGGTGAACTTCAAGATCCGCCACAACATCGAGGACGGCAGCGTGCA
GCTCGCCGACCACTACCAGCAGAACACCCCCATCGGCGACGGCCCCGTGCTGCTGCCCGACAACCACTAC
CTGAGCTACCAGTCCGCCCTGAGCAAAGACCCCAACGAGAAGCGCGATCACATGGTCCTGCTGGAGTTCG
TGACCGCCGCCGGGATCACTCTCGGCATGGACGAGCTGTACAAGTGAGCTTAGAGCTCGAATTTCCCCGA
TCGTTCAAACATTTGGCAATAAAGTTTCTTAAGATTGAATCCTGTTGCCGGTCTTGCGATGATTATCATA
TAATTTCTGTTGAATTACGTTAAGCATGTAATAATTAACATGTAATGCATGACGTTATTTATGAGATGGG
TTTTTATGATTAGAGTCCCGCAATTATACATTTAATACGCGATAGAAAACAAAATATAGCGCGCAAACTA
GGATAAATTATCGCGCGCGGTGTCATCTATGTTACTAGATCGGGAATTGGTTCCGGAACCAATT
